>Addgene plasmid #124842 | pCAD16_CAD_12-490_pvp008 | addgene full sequence | sequence record 247193 | Addgene NGS Result
ATGCCATACCGCGAAAGGTTTTGCGCCATTCGATGGTGTCCGGGATCTCGACGCTCTCCCTTATGCGACT
CCTGCATTAGGAAATTAATACGACTCACTATAGGGGAATTGTGAGCGGATAACAATTCCCCTGTAGAAAT
AATTTTGTTTAACTTTAATAAGGAGATATACCATGGCTAGCTGGAGCCACCCGCAGTTCGAAAAAGTCGA
CGAGAACCTCTACTTCCAGGGAGGCGGCCGCAGCGGTGTTACCAGCGAAATTTGTCATTGGGCAAGCAAT
CTGGCAACCGATGATATTCCGAGTGATGTTCTGGAACGTGCCAAATATCTGATTCTGGATGGTATTGCAT
GTGCATGGGTTGGTGCACGTGTTCCGTGGTCAGAAAAATATGTTCAGGCAACCATGAGCTTTGAACCGCC
TGGTGCATGTCGTGTTATTGGTTATGGCCAGAAACTGGGTCCGGTTGCAGCAGCAATGACCAATAGCGCA
TTTATTCAGGCCACCGAACTGGATGATTATCATAGCGAAGCACCGCTGCATAGCGCAAGCATTGTTCTGC
CTGCAGTTTTTGCAGCAAGCGAAGTTCTGGCAGAACAGGGTAAAACCATTAGCGGTATTGATGTTATTCT
GGCAGCCATTGTTGGTTTTGAAAGCGGTCCGCGTATTGGTAAAGCAATTTATGGTAGCGATCTGCTGAAT
AATGGTTGGCATTGTGGTGCAGTTTATGGTGCACCGGCAGGCGCACTGGCCACCGGTAAACTGCTGGGTC
TGACACCGGATAGCATGGAAGATGCACTGGGTATTGCCTGTACCCAGGCATGTGGTCTGATGAGCGCACA
GTATGGTGGTATGGTTAAACGTGTTCAGCATGGTTTTGCAGCCCGTAATGGTCTGCTGGGTGGCCTGCTG
GCACATGGTGGTTATGAAGCAATGAAAGGTGTGCTGGAACGTAGCTATGGTGGTTTTCTGAAAATGTTTA
CCAAAGGCAATGGTCGTGAACCTCCGTATAAAGAAGAAGAAGTTGTTGCAGGTCTGGGTAGCTTTTGGCA
TACCTTTACCATTCGCATTAAACTGTATGCATGTTGTGGTCTGGTTCATGGTCCGGTGGAAGCAATTGAA
AATCTGCAGGGTCGTTATCCGGAACTGCTGAATCGTGCAAATCTGAGCAATATTCGTCATGTTCATGTTC
AGCTGAGCACCGCAAGCAATAGCCATTGCGGTTGGATTCCGGAAGAACGTCCGATTAGCAGCATTGCAGG
TCAGATGAGCGTTGCATATATTCTGGCCGTTCAGCTGGTTGATCAGCAGTGTCTGCTGAGCCAGTTTAGC
GAATTTGATGATAACCTGGAACGTCCGGAAGTTTGGGATCTGGCACGTAAAGTTACCAGCAGCCAGAGCG
AAGAATTTGATCAGGATGGTAATTGTCTGAGCGCAGGTCGTGTTCGTATTGAATTTAATGATGGTTCCAG
CATTACCGAAAGCGTTGAAAAACCGCTGGGTGTTAAAGAACCGATGCCGAATGAACGTATCCTGCATAAA
TATCGTACCCTGGCAGGTAGCGTTACCGATGAAAGCCGTGTGAAAGAAATTGAAGATCTGGTTCTGGGTC
TGGATCGTCTGACCGATATTAGTCCGCTGCTGGAACTGCTGAACTGTCCGGTTAAAAGTCCGCTGGTTTG
AAGCTTGCATGCCTCGAGTCTGGTAAAGAAACCGCTGCTGCGAAATTTGAACGCCAGCACATGGACTCGT
CTACTAGCGCAGCTTAATTAACCTAGGCTGCTGCCACCGCTGAGCAATAACTAGCATAACCCCTTGGGGC
CTCTAAACGGGTCTTGAGGGGTTTTTTGCTGAAACCTCAGGCATTTGAGAAGCACACGGTCACACTGCTT
CCGGTAGTCAATAAACCGGTAAACCAGCAATAGACATAAGCGGCTATTTAACGACCCTGCCCTGAACCGA
CGACAAGCTGACGACCGGGTCTCCGCAAGTGGCACTTTTCGGGGAAATGTGCGCGGAACCCCTATTTGTT
TATTTTTCTAAATACATTCAAATATGTATCCGCTCATGAATTAATTCTTAGAAAAACTCATCGAGCATCA
AATGAAACTGCAATTTATTCATATCAGGATTATCAATACCATATTTTTGAAAAAGCCGTTTCTGTAATGA
AGGAGAAAACTCACCGAGGCAGTTCCATAGGATGGCAAGATCCTGGTATCGGTCTGCGATTCCGACTCGT
CCAACATCAATACAACCTATTAATTTCCCCTCGTCAAAAATAAGGTTATCAAGTGAGAAATCACCATGAG
TGACGACTGAATCCGGTGAGAATGGCAAAAGTTTATGCATTTCTTTCCAGACTTGTTCAACAGGCCAGCC
ATTACGCTCGTCATCAAAATCACTCGCATCAACCAAACCGTTATTCATTCGTGATTGCGCCTGAGCGAGA
CGAAATACGCGGTCGCTGTTAAAAGGACAATTACAAACAGGAATCGAATGCAACCGGCGCAGGAACACTG
CCAGCGCATCAACAATATTTTCACCTGAATCAGGATATTCTTCTAATACCTGGAATGCTGTTTTCCCGGG
GATCGCAGTGGTGAGTAACCATGCATCATCAGGAGTACGGATAAAATGCTTGATGGTCGGAAGAGGCATA
AATTCCGTCAGCCAGTTTAGTCTGACCATCTCATCTGTAACATCATTGGCAACGCTACCTTTGCCATGTT
TCAGAAACAACTCTGGCGCATCGGGCTTCCCATACAATCGATAGATTGTCGCACCTGATTGCCCGACATT
ATCGCGAGCCCATTTATACCCATATAAATCAGCATCCATGTTGGAATTTAATCGCGGCCTAGAGCAAGAC
GTTTCCCGTTGAATATGGCTCATACTCTTCCTTTTTCAATATTATTGAAGCATTTATCAGGGTTATTGTC
TCATGAGCGGATACATATTTGAATGTATTTAGAAAAATAAACAAATAGGCATGCTAGCGCAGAAACGTCC
TAGAAGATGCCAGGAGGATACTTAGCAGAGAGACAATAAGGCCGGAGCGAAGCCGTTTTTCCATAGGCTC
CGCCCCCCTGACGAACATCACGAAATCTGACGCTCAAATCAGTGGTGGCGAAACCCGACAGGACTATAAA
GATACCAGGCGTTTCCCCCTGATGGCTCCCTCTTGCGCTCTCCTGTTCCCGTCCTGCGGCGTCCGTGTTG
TGGTGGAGGCTTTACCCAAATCACCACGTCCCGTTCCGTGTAGACAGTTCGCTCCAAGCTGGGCTGTGTG
CAAGAACCCCCCGTTCAGCCCGACTGCTGCGCCTTATCCGGTAACTATCATCTTGAGTCCAACCCGGAAA
GACACGACAAAACGCCACTGGCAGCAGCCATTGGTAACTGAGAATTAGTGGATTTAGATATCGAGAGTCT
TGAAGTGGTGGCCTAACAGAGGCTACACTGAAAGGACAGTATTTGGTATCTGCGCTCCACTAAAGCCAGT
TACCAGGTTAAGCAGTTCCCCAACTGACTTAACCTTCGATCAAACCGCCTCCCCAGGCGGTTTTTTCGTT
TACAGAGCAGGAGATTACGACGATCGTAAAAGGATCTCAAGAAGATCCTTTACGGATTCCCGACACCATC
ACTCTAGATTTCAGTGCAATTTATCTCTTCAAATGTAGCACCTGAAGTCAGCCCCATACGATATAAGTTG
TAATTCTCATGTTAGTCATGCCCCGCGCCCACCGGAAGGAGCTGACTGGGTTGAAGGCTCTCAAGGGCAT
CGGTCGAGATCCCGGTGCCTAATGAGTGAGCTAACTTACATTAATTGCGTTGCGCTCACTGCCCGCTTTC
CAGTCGGGAAACCTGTCGTGCCAGCTGCATTAATGAATCGGCCAACGCGCGGGGAGAGGCGGTTTGCGTA
TTGGGCGCCAGGGTGGTTTTTCTTTTCACCAGTGAGACGGGCAACAGCTGATTGCCCTTCACCGCCTGGC
CCTGAGAGAGTTGCAGCAAGCGGTCCACGCTGGTTTGCCCCAGCAGGCGAAAATCCTGTTTGATGGTGGT
TAACGGCGGGATATAACATGAGCTGTCTTCGGTATCGTCGTATCCCACTACCGAGATGTCCGCACCAACG
CGCAGCCCGGACTCGGTAATGGCGCGCATTGCGCCCAGCGCCATCTGATCGTTGGCAACCAGCATCGCAG
TGGGAACGATGCCCTCATTCAGCATTTGCATGGTTTGTTGAAAACCGGACATGGCACTCCAGTCGCCTTC
CCGTTCCGCTATCGGCTGAATTTGATTGCGAGTGAGATATTTATGCCAGCCAGCCAGACGCAGACGCGCC
GAGACAGAACTTAATGGGCCCGCTAACAGCGCGATTTGCTGGTGACCCAATGCGACCAGATGCTCCACGC
CCAGTCGCGTACCGTCTTCATGGGAGAAAATAATACTGTTGATGGGTGTCTGGTCAGAGACATCAAGAAA
TAACGCCGGAACATTAGTGCAGGCAGCTTCCACAGCAATGGCATCCTGGTCATCCAGCGGATAGTTAATG
ATCAGCCCACTGACGCGTTGCGCGAGAAGATTGTGCACCGCCGCTTTACAGGCTTCGACGCCGCTTCGTT
CTACCATCGACACCACCACGCTGGCACCCAGTTGATCGGCGCGAGATTTAATCGCCGCGACAATTTGCGA
CGGCGCGTGCAGGGCCAGACTGGAGGTGGCAACGCCAATCAGCAACGACTGTTTGCCCGCCAGTTGTTGT
GCCACGCGGTTGGGAATGTAATTCAGCTCCGCCATCGCCGCTTCCACTTTTTCCCGCGTTTTCGCAGAAA
CGTGGCTGGCCTGGTTCACCACGCGGGAAACGGTCTGATAAGAGACACCGGCATACTCTGCGACATCGTA
TAACGTTACTGGTTTCACATTCACCACCCTGAATTGACTCTCTTCCGGGCGCTATC
Features (pLannotate 1.2.2; 17 found; start..end, strand, type, name):
     48..83      -  CDS            TcR (fragment): tetracycline efflux protein; tet; confers resistance to tetracycline
     86..104     +  promoter       T7 promoter: promoter for bacteriophage T7 RNA polymerase
    105..129     +  protein_bind   lac operator: The lac repressor binds to the lac operator to inhibit transcription in E. coli. This inhibition can be relieved by adding lactose or isopropyl-β-D-thiogalactopyranoside (IPTG). lac repressor encoded by lacI
    144..166     +  RBS            RBS: efficient ribosome binding site from bacteriophage T7 gene 10 (Olins and Rangwala, 1989)
    182..204     +  CDS            Strep-Tag II (fragment): peptide that binds Strep-Tactin®, an engineered form of streptavidin
    239..1678    +  CDS            cad1: CAD_ASPTE - Experimental evidence at protein level: Swiss-Prot protein existence level 1. Involved in the production of itaconic acid, a soluble unsaturated dicarboxylic acid mainly produced from sugars. From Aspergillus terreus.
   1705..1746    +  CDS            S-Tag (fragment): affinity and epitope tag derived from pancreatic ribonuclease A
   1776..1793    +  CDS            SET1 (fragment): solubility-enhancement tag derived from T7 phage gene 10B
   1801..1848    +  terminator     T7 terminator: transcription terminator for bacteriophage T7 RNA polymerase
   2012..2069    +  promoter       AmpR promoter (fragment): bla
   2078..2893    -  CDS            KanR: aminoglycoside phosphotransferase; aph(3')-Ia; confers resistance to kanamycin in bacteria or G418 (Geneticin®) in eukaryotes
   2894..2985    -  promoter       AmpR promoter: bla
   3003..3638    -  rep_origin     ColA ori: Plasmids containing the ColA origin of replication can be propagated in E. coli cells that contain additional plasmids with compatible origins.
   3723..3787    -  CDS            TcR (fragment): tetracycline efflux protein; tet; confers resistance to tetracycline
   3802..3823    -  protein_bind   CAP binding site: CAP binding activates transcription in the presence of cAMP. E. coli catabolite activator protein
   3836..4918    -  CDS            lacI: lac repressor; lacI; The lac repressor binds to the lac operator to inhibit transcription in E. coli. This inhibition can be relieved by adding lactose or isopropyl-β-D-thiogalactopyranoside (IPTG).
   4919..40      -  promoter       lacI promoter (across the origin): lacI
