[The description below was written by a language model from this plasmid's Addgene catalogue record and pLannotate feature annotations shown in this document.]
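Description:
pCAD16_CAD_12-490_pvp008 is a bacterial expression plasmid of about 5 kb built on the pCOLADuet-1 backbone for producing Aspergillus terreus cis-aconitate decarboxylase (CAD) in E. coli. It replicates from the ColA origin, which gives a low copy number and is compatible with plasmids carrying other origin types, so it can be co-maintained with them in the same cell. Selection is by kanamycin through an aminoglycoside phosphotransferase gene. The plasmid also carries lacI with its own promoter, supplying the repressor needed for regulated expression.

The insert is a synthetic, codon-optimised CAD gene of roughly 1.4 kb that lacks the first 11 codons, so it encodes residues 12–490, and it was introduced by Gibson assembly. Transcription is driven by a T7 promoter followed directly by a lac operator, so expression requires a host that supplies T7 RNA polymerase and is induced with IPTG or lactose. A T7 gene 10 ribosome binding site directs translation, and a T7 terminator closes the unit. The backbone was modified to add an N-terminal Strep-Tag II, which allows affinity purification on Strep-Tactin, and a TEV protease site for removing the tag afterwards; the TEV site is recorded in the catalogue but not separately annotated in the feature table. The S-Tag fragment annotated downstream of the CAD reading frame is a remnant of the Duet vector, and the record does not list it as a fusion to the protein. The short tetracycline-resistance and SET1 matches are likewise fragmentary hits. The associated publication concerns the crystal structure of cis-aconitate decarboxylase and itaconate synthesis, consistent with use for producing recombinant protein for structural and biochemical studies.
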