Addgene plasmid #124842: pCAD16_CAD_12-490_pvp008
Purpose: Expresses Aspergillus terreus CAD in E.coli
Depositing lab: Konrad Buessow. Depositing organization: Helmholtz-Zentrum fuer Infektionsforschung (HZI). Publication: Crystal structure of cis-aconitate decarboxylase reveals the impact of naturally occurring human mutations on itaconate synthesis. Chen F, Lukat P, Iqbal AA, Saile K, Kaever V, van den Heuvel J, Blankenfeldt W, Bussow K, Pessler F. Proc Natl Acad Sci U S A. 2019 Sep 23. pii: 1908770116. doi: 10.1073/pnas.1908770116. PubMed 31548418.
Backbone
  Vector backbone: pCOLADuet-1
  Backbone manufacturer: Novagen
  Backbone size w/o insert (bp): 3519
  Total vector size (bp): 4956
  Modifications to backbone: N-terminal StrepTag and TEV site
  Vector type: Bacterial Expression
Growth in bacteria
  Bacterial resistance: Kanamycin, 50 μg/mL
  Growth temperature: 37°C
  Growth strain: DH5alpha
  Copy number: Low Copy
Gene/Insert
  Gene/Insert name: cis-aconitate decarboxylase (alt name: CAD)
  Species: Synthetic; Aspergillus terreus
  Insert size (bp): 1437
  Mutation: deleted amino acids 1-11, synthetic codon optimized gene
  GenBank ID: BAG49047 AB326105
  Promoter: T7
  Tag / fusion protein: StrepTag (N terminal on backbone); TEV site (N terminal on backbone)
  Cloning method: Gibson Cloning
  Sequencing primers: 5′ TACGACTCACTATAGGGGAATTGTG; 3′ TGCTAGTTATTGCTCAGCGGTGGC
Terms and licenses: Academic/Nonprofit Terms; Industry Terms: Not Available to Industry
How to cite: pCAD16_CAD_12-490_pvp008 was a gift from Konrad Buessow (Addgene plasmid # 124842 ; http://n2t.net/addgene:124842 ; RRID:Addgene_124842)
